Addgene plasmid #34633: pmTagBFP2-N1
Depositing lab: Vladislav Verkhusha. Depositing organization: Albert Einstein College of Medicine. Publication: An enhanced monomeric blue fluorescent protein with the high chemical stability of the chromophore. Subach OM, Cranfill PJ, Davidson MW, Verkhusha VV. PLoS One. 2011;6(12):e28674. Epub 2011 Dec 8. 10.1371/journal.pone.0028674 PubMed 22174863.
Backbone
  Vector backbone: pN1
  Backbone manufacturer: Clontech
  Backbone size w/o insert (bp): 4013
  Vector type: Mammalian Expression
  Selectable markers: Neomycin (select with G418)
Growth in bacteria
  Bacterial resistance: Kanamycin, 50 μg/mL
  Growth temperature: 37°C
  Growth strain: DH5alpha
  Copy number: High Copy
Gene/Insert
  Gene/Insert name: mTagBFP2
  Insert size (bp): 702
  Mutation: I174A compared to mTagBFP
  Cloning method: Restriction Enzyme; 5′ cloning site AgeI (not destroyed); 3′ cloning site NotI (not destroyed)
  Sequencing primers: 5′ 5'-cggtaggcgtgtacggtgggag-3'; 3′ 5'-gttcagggggaggtgtgggagg-3'
Terms and licenses: Academic/Nonprofit Terms; Industry Terms: Not Available to Industry
How to cite: pmTagBFP2-N1 was a gift from Vladislav Verkhusha (Addgene plasmid # 34633)
