[The description below was written by a language model from this plasmid's Addgene catalogue record and pLannotate feature annotations shown in this document.]
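Description:
pmTagBFP2-N1 is a mammalian expression plasmid built on the Clontech N1-series backbone (pN1) and carrying mTagBFP2, an enhanced monomeric blue fluorescent protein that differs from its parent mTagBFP by an I174A substitution. The 702 bp coding sequence sits between retained AgeI and NotI sites, directly downstream of a multiple cloning site. Expression is driven by the human cytomegalovirus immediate early enhancer and promoter, and transcripts are terminated by an SV40 polyadenylation signal. Because the cloning site lies between the promoter and the fluorescent protein, a gene of interest can be inserted in frame upstream so that mTagBFP2 is fused to its C-terminus, as the "N1" naming convention implies. Without an insert, the plasmid expresses the blue protein alone. The automated annotation labels the reading frame as TagBFP, which reflects close sequence similarity rather than a different insert.

The plasmid is about 4.7 kb in total and replicates at high copy number in E. coli from a ColE1/pUC-type origin. It also carries an f1 phage origin, which allows single-stranded DNA production. A single Tn5 aminoglycoside phosphotransferase gene (NeoR/KanR) provides selection in both hosts. A bacterial bla-type promoter drives it for kanamycin resistance in bacteria, and the SV40 enhancer/early promoter with an HSV TK polyadenylation signal drives it for G418 selection of stable mammalian transfectants. The short large T antigen, ble and bGH poly(A) fragments in the feature table appear to be partial matches to backbone remnants rather than functional elements.

Typical uses supported by the record are expressing a blue fluorescent marker in mammalian cells and building C-terminal mTagBFP2 fusions for localisation or multicolour imaging. The associated publication emphasises the high chemical stability of the protein's chromophore.
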