Features (pLannotate 1.2.2; 14 found; start..end, strand, type, name):
     61..364     +  enhancer       CMV enhancer: human cytomegalovirus immediate early enhancer
    365..568     +  promoter       CMV promoter: human cytomegalovirus (CMV) immediate early promoter
    591..671     +  misc_feature   MCS: multiple cloning site
    679..1380    +  CDS            TagBFP: monomeric blue fluorescent protein mammalian codon-optimized
   1397..1480    +  CDS            large T antigen (fragment): large T antigen from SV40 (simian virus 40)
   1503..1624    +  polyA_signal   SV40 poly(A) signal: SV40 polyadenylation signal
   1658..2086    -  rep_origin     f1 ori (sequence partly withheld): f1 bacteriophage origin of replication; arrow indicates direction of (+) strand synthesis
   2113..2217    +  promoter       AmpR promoter: bla
   2219..2576    +  promoter       SV40 promoter: SV40 enhancer and early promoter
   2611..3405    +  CDS            NeoR/KanR: aminoglycoside phosphotransferase from Tn5; aph(3')-II (or nptII); confers resistance to neomycin, kanamycin, and G418 (Geneticin®)
   3426..3578    +  CDS            ble (fragment): BLE_KLEPN - Experimental evidence at protein level: Swiss-Prot protein existence level 1. Binding protein with a strong affinity to the bleomycin family of antibiotics. Binds to CL990; an antimitotic-antibiotic compound. From Klebsiella pneumoniae.
   3637..3684    +  polyA_signal   HSV TK poly(A) signal: herpes simplex virus thymidine kinase polyadenylation signal (Cole and Stacy, 1985)
   3775..3791    -  polyA_signal   bGH poly(A) signal (fragment): bovine growth hormone polyadenylation signal
   4013..4601    +  rep_origin     ori: high-copy-number ColE1/pMB1/pBR322/pUC origin of replication
>Addgene plasmid #34633 | pmTagBFP2-N1 | depositor full sequence | sequence record 41535 | pmTagBFP2-N1 sequence 4715 bps
TAGTTATTAATAGTAATCAATTACGGGGTCATTAGTTCATAGCCCATATATGGAGTTCCGCGTTACATAA
CTTACGGTAAATGGCCCGCCTGGCTGACCGCCCAACGACCCCCGCCCATTGACGTCAATAATGACGTATG
TTCCCATAGTAACGCCAATAGGGACTTTCCATTGACGTCAATGGGTGGAGTATTTACGGTAAACTGCCCA
CTTGGCAGTACATCAAGTGTATCATATGCCAAGTACGCCCCCTATTGACGTCAATGACGGTAAATGGCCC
GCCTGGCATTATGCCCAGTACATGACCTTATGGGACTTTCCTACTTGGCAGTACATCTACGTATTAGTCA
TCGCTATTACCATGGTGATGCGGTTTTGGCAGTACATCAATGGGCGTGGATAGCGGTTTGACTCACGGGG
ATTTCCAAGTCTCCACCCCATTGACGTCAATGGGAGTTTGTTTTGGCACCAAAATCAACGGGACTTTCCA
AAATGTCGTAACAACTCCGCCCCATTGACGCAAATGGGCGGTAGGCGTGTACGGTGGGAGGTCTATATAA
GCAGAGCTGGTTTAGTGAACCGTCAGATCCGCTAGCGCTACCGGACTCAGATCTCGAGCTCAAGCTTCGA
ATTCTGCAGTCGACGGTACCGCGGGCCCGGGATCCACCGGTCGCCACCATGAGCGAGCTGATTAAGGAGA
ACATGCACATGAAGCTGTACATGGAGGGCACCGTGGACAACCATCACTTCAAGTGCACATCCGAGGGCGA
AGGCAAGCCCTACGAGGGCACCCAGACCATGAGAATCAAGGTGGTCGAGGGCGGCCCTCTCCCCTTCGCC
TTCGACATCCTGGCTACTAGCTTCCTCTACGGCAGCAAGACCTTCATCAACCACACCCAGGGCATCCCCG
ACTTCTTCAAGCAGTCCTTCCCTGAGGGCTTCACATGGGAGAGAGTCACCACATACGAAGACGGGGGCGT
GCTGACCGCTACCCAGGACACCAGCCTCCAGGACGGCTGCCTCATCTACAACGTCAAGATCAGAGGGGTG
AACTTCACATCCAACGGCCCTGTGATGCAGAAGAAAACACTCGGCTGGGAGGCCTTCACCGAGACGCTGT
ACCCCGCTGACGGCGGCCTGGAAGGCAGAAACGACATGGCCCTGAAGCTCGTGGGCGGGAGCCATCTGAT
CGCAAACGCCAAGACCACATATAGATCCAAGAAACCCGCTAAGAACCTCAAGATGCCTGGCGTCTACTAT
GTGGACTACAGACTGGAAAGAATCAAGGAGGCCAACAACGAGACCTACGTCGAGCAGCACGAGGTGGCAG
TGGCCAGATACTGCGACCTCCCTAGCAAACTGGGGCACAAGCTTAATTAAAGCGGCCGCGACTCTAGATC
ATAATCAGCCATACCACATTTGTAGAGGTTTTACTTGCTTTAAAAAACCTCCCACACCTCCCCCTGAACC
TGAAACATAAAATGAATGCAATTGTTGTTGTTAACTTGTTTATTGCAGCTTATAATGGTTACAAATAAAG
CAATAGCATCACAAATTTCACAAATAAAGCATTTTTTTCACTGCATTCTAGTTGTGGTTTGTCCAAACTC
ATCAATGTATCTTAAGGCGTAAATTGTAAGCGTTAATATTTTGTTAAAATTCGCGTTAAATTTTTGTTAA
ATCAGCTCATTTTTTAACCAATAGGCCGAAATCGGCAAAATCCCTTATAAATCAAAAGAATAGACCGAGA
TAGGGT
[37 nt withheld, positions 1757-1793]
AAAGAACGTGGACTCCAACGTCAAAGG
[49 nt withheld, positions 1821-1869]
T
[91 nt withheld, positions 1871-1961]
G
[124 nt withheld, positions 1963-2086]
CAGGTGGCACTTTTCGGGGAAATGTGCGCGGAACCCCTATTTGTTTATTTTTCTAAATACATTCAAATAT
GTATCCGCTCATGAGACAATAACCCTGATAAATGCTTCAATAATATTGAAAAAGGAAGAGTCCTGAGGCG
GAAAGAACCAGCTGTGGAATGTGTGTCAGTTAGGGTGTGGAAAGTCCCCAGGCTCCCCAGCAGGCAGAAG
TATGCAAAGCATGCATCTCAATTAGTCAGCAACCAGGTGTGGAAAGTCCCCAGGCTCCCCAGCAGGCAGA
AGTATGCAAAGCATGCATCTCAATTAGTCAGCAACCATAGTCCCGCCCCTAACTCCGCCCATCCCGCCCC
TAACTCCGCCCAGTTCCGCCCATTCTCCGCCCCATGGCTGACTAATTTTTTTTATTTATGCAGAGGCCGA
GGCCGCCTCGGCCTCTGAGCTATTCCAGAAGTAGTGAGGAGGCTTTTTTGGAGGCCTAGGCTTTTGCAAA
GATCGATCAAGAGACAGGATGAGGATCGTTTCGCATGATTGAACAAGATGGATTGCACGCAGGTTCTCCG
GCCGCTTGGGTGGAGAGGCTATTCGGCTATGACTGGGCACAACAGACAATCGGCTGCTCTGATGCCGCCG
TGTTCCGGCTGTCAGCGCAGGGGCGCCCGGTTCTTTTTGTCAAGACCGACCTGTCCGGTGCCCTGAATGA
ACTGCAAGACGAGGCAGCGCGGCTATCGTGGCTGGCCACGACGGGCGTTCCTTGCGCAGCTGTGCTCGAC
GTTGTCACTGAAGCGGGAAGGGACTGGCTGCTATTGGGCGAAGTGCCGGGGCAGGATCTCCTGTCATCTC
ACCTTGCTCCTGCCGAGAAAGTATCCATCATGGCTGATGCAATGCGGCGGCTGCATACGCTTGATCCGGC
TACCTGCCCATTCGACCACCAAGCGAAACATCGCATCGAGCGAGCACGTACTCGGATGGAAGCCGGTCTT
GTCGATCAGGATGATCTGGACGAAGAGCATCAGGGGCTCGCGCCAGCCGAACTGTTCGCCAGGCTCAAGG
CGAGCATGCCCGACGGCGAGGATCTCGTCGTGACCCATGGCGATGCCTGCTTGCCGAATATCATGGTGGA
AAATGGCCGCTTTTCTGGATTCATCGACTGTGGCCGGCTGGGTGTGGCGGACCGCTATCAGGACATAGCG
TTGGCTACCCGTGATATTGCTGAAGAGCTTGGCGGCGAATGGGCTGACCGCTTCCTCGTGCTTTACGGTA
TCGCCGCTCCCGATTCGCAGCGCATCGCCTTCTATCGCCTTCTTGACGAGTTCTTCTGAGCGGGACTCTG
GGGTTCGAAATGACCGACCAAGCGACGCCCAACCTGCCATCACGAGATTTCGATTCCACCGCCGCCTTCT
ATGAAAGGTTGGGCTTCGGAATCGTTTTCCGGGACGCCGGCTGGATGATCCTCCAGCGCGGGGATCTCAT
GCTGGAGTTCTTCGCCCACCCTAGGGGGAGGCTAACTGAAACACGGAAGGAGACAATACCGGAAGGAACC
CGCGCTATGACGGCAATAAAAAGACAGAATAAAACGCACGGTGTTGGGTCGTTTGTTCATAAACGCGGGG
TTCGGTCCCAGGGCTGGCACTCTGTCGATACCCCACCGAGACCCCATTGGGGCCAATACGCCCGCGTTTC
TTCCTTTTCCCCACCCCACCCCCCAAGTTCGGGTGAAGGCCCAGGGCTCGCAGCCAACGTCGGGGCGGCA
GGCCCTGCCATAGCCTCAGGTTACTCATATATACTTTAGATTGATTTAAAACTTCATTTTTAATTTAAAA
GGATCTAGGTGAAGATCCTTTTTGATAATCTCATGACCAAAATCCCTTAACGTGAGTTTTCGTTCCACTG
AGCGTCAGACCCCGTAGAAAAGATCAAAGGATCTTCTTGAGATCCTTTTTTTCTGCGCGTAATCTGCTGC
TTGCAAACAAAAAAACCACCGCTACCAGCGGTGGTTTGTTTGCCGGATCAAGAGCTACCAACTCTTTTTC
CGAAGGTAACTGGCTTCAGCAGAGCGCAGATACCAAATACTGTCCTTCTAGTGTAGCCGTAGTTAGGCCA
CCACTTCAAGAACTCTGTAGCACCGCCTACATACCTCGCTCTGCTAATCCTGTTACCAGTGGCTGCTGCC
AGTGGCGATAAGTCGTGTCTTACCGGGTTGGACTCAAGACGATAGTTACCGGATAAGGCGCAGCGGTCGG
GCTGAACGGGGGGTTCGTGCACACAGCCCAGCTTGGAGCGAACGACCTACACCGAACTGAGATACCTACA
GCGTGAGCTATGAGAAAGCGCCACGCTTCCCGAAGGGAGAAAGGCGGACAGGTATCCGGTAAGCGGCAGG
GTCGGAACAGGAGAGCGCACGAGGGAGCTTCCAGGGGGAAACGCCTGGTATCTTTATAGTCCTGTCGGGT
TTCGCCACCTCTGACTTGAGCGTCGATTTTTGTGATGCTCGTCAGGGGGGCGGAGCCTATGGAAAAACGC
CAGCAACGCGGCCTTTTTACGGTTCCTGGCCTTTTGCTGGCCTTTTGCTCACATGTTCTTTCCTGCGTTA
TCCCCTGATTCTGTGGATAACCGTATTACCGCCATGCAT
