>Addgene plasmid #34633 | pmTagBFP2-N1 | addgene partial sequence | sequence record 42574 | CMV-F 5'-CGCAAATGGGCGGTAGGCGTG-3'
AGCAGAGCTGGTTTAGTGAACCGTCAGATCCGCTAGCGCTACCGGACTCAGATCTCGAGCTCAAGCTTCG
AATTCTGCAGTCGACGGTACCGCGGGCCCGGGATCCACCGGTCGCCACCATGAGCGAGCTGATTAAGGAG
AACATGCACATGAAGCTGTACATGGAGGGCACCGTGGACAACCATCACTTCAAGTGCACATCCGAGGGCG
AAGGCAAGCCCTACGAGGGCACCCAGACCATGAGAATCAAGGTGGTCGAGGGCGGCCCTCTCCCCTTCGC
CTTCGACATCCTGGCTACTAGCTTCCTCTACGGCAGCAAGACCTTCATCAACCACACCCAGGGCATCCCC
GACTTCTTCAAGCAGTCCTTCCCTGAGGGCTTCACATGGGAGAGAGTCACCACATACGAAGACGGGGGCG
TGCTGACCGCTACCCAGGACACCAGCCTCCAGGACGGCTGCCTCATCTACAACGTCAAGATCAGAGGGGT
GAACTTCACATCCAACGGCCCTGTGATGCAGAAGAAAACACTCGGCTGGGAGGCCTTCACCGAGACGCTG
TACCCCGCTGACGGCGGCCTGGAAGGCAGAAACGACATGGCCCTGAAGCTCGTGGGCGGGAGCCATCTGA
TCGCAAACGCCAAGACCACATATAGATCCAAGAAACCCGCTAAGAACCTCAAGATGCCTGGCGTCTACTA
TGTGGACTACAGACTGGAAAGAATCAAGGAGGCCAACAACGAGACCTACGTCGAGCAGCACGAGGTGGCA
GTGGCCAGATACTGCGACCTCCCTAGCAAACTGGGGCACAAGCTTAATTAAAGCGGCCGCGACTCTAGAT
CATAATCAGCCATACCACATTTGTAGAGGTTTTACTTGCTTTAAAAA
